>Addgene plasmid #221542 | 1203AC-CMV-Cas7.1-Y55A-mutant | addgene full sequence | sequence record 437820 | Addgene NGS Result
TTGAGATCCTTTTTTTCTGCGCGTAATCTGCTGCTTGCAAACAAAAAAACCACCGCTACCAGCGGTGGTT
TGTTTGCCGGATCAAGAGCTACCAACTCTTTTTCCGAAGGTAACTGGCTTCAGCAGAGCGCAGATACCAA
ATACTGTTCTTCTAGTGTAGCCGTAGTTAGGCCACCACTTCAAGAACTCTGTAGCACCGCCTACATACCT
CGCTCTGCTAATCCTGTTACCAGTGGCTGCTGCCAGTGGCGATAAGTCGTGTCTTACCGGGTTGGACTCA
AGACGATAGTTACCGGATAAGGCGCAGCGGTCGGGCTGAACGGGGGGTTCGTGCACACAGCCCAGCTTGG
AGCGAACGACCTACACCGAACTGAGATACCTACAGCGTGAGCTATGAGAAAGCGCCACGCTTCCCGAAGG
GAGAAAGGCGGACAGGTATCCGGTAAGCGGCAGGGTCGGAACAGGAGAGCGCACGAGGGAGCTTCCAGGG
GGAAACGCCTGGTATCTTTATAGTCCTGTCGGGTTTCGCCACCTCTGACTTGAGCGTCGATTTTTGTGAT
GCTCGTCAGGGGGGCGGAGCCTATGGAAAAACGCCAGCAACGCGGCCTTTTTACGGTTCCTGGCCTTTTG
CTGGCCTTTTGCTCACATGTTCTTTCCTGCGTTATCCCCTGATTCTGTGGATAACCGTATTACCGCCTTT
GAGTGAGCTGATACCGCTCGCCGCAGCCGAACGACCGAGCGCAGCGAGTCAGTGAGCGAGGAAGCGGAAG
AGCGCCCAATACGCAAACCGCCTCTTCCCGCGCGTTGGCCGATTCATTAATGCAGCTGGCACGACAGGTT
TCCCGACTGGAAAGCGGGCAGTGAGCGCAACGCAATTAATGTGAGTTAGCTCACTCATTAGGCATCCTAG
GCTTTACACTTTATGCTTCCGGCTCGTATGTTGTGTGGAATTGTGAGCGGATAACAATTTCACACAGGAA
ACAGCTATGACCATGATTACGCCAAGCTCTAGCTAGAGGTCGACGGTATCGAGCCCCAGCTGGTTCTTTC
CGCCTCAGAAGCCATAGAGCCCACCGCATCCCCAGCATGCCTGCTATTGTCTTCCCAATCCTCCCCCTTG
CTGTCCTGCCCCACCCCACCCCCCAGAATAGAATGACACCTACTCAGACAATGCGATGCAATTTCCTCAT
TTTATTAGGAAAGGACAGTGGGAGTGGCACCTTCCAGGGTCAAGGAAGGCACGGGGGAGGGGCAAACAAC
AGATGGCTGGCAACTAGAAGGCACAGTCGAGGCTGATCAGCGGGTTTAAACTCAATGGTGATGGTGATGA
TGACCGGTTTAGAACCTGATTACGCACAGAGCTCCACACAGCCGATCCGTAAACTTGAGAGAATCACAGA
GCAGTTTCCTGGCTTCAGCGCTGACTTTATTATCTATGGTAATCTCCCCTTCGAAGCGGGGAAACCTAGT
ATGGTCGACTTCGTAAGCCTTAAAGAAGTCATGGGCCTTACCGGATTTGAAATCGACCCTGTTAAGTACC
CGTTGGCTGCCTATAGCTTTTGGCCCGTCGAAATCGGGCTTCCCTGGAAGGGAAAGATTGCCAAAATGAA
TACGAAAGCGCCAATCCTTCTTCTCAGCCTTCTTTCCATCGTTACCGGATCTCCCGAGAAGTTCGCAAAA
CGGGCAGTAAGTTTCAGCGTTATCTGGACAGGGGTTCTTATCGGTCCAACGAAGGGTGGACCGCTGCCTC
AATTGCAGCAACCTGTCTTTATCTTCCGTATCAAATTTCCCAGGACAACATGTCTTTTCGCTAATTTTCC
CATCACTCAATGTCAGCAGGTTTTCCGCGCTTCTAATTACTGCGGACCGCAGCAATGTCCCAGTTATGGC
AGGCCGCCCTTTTGTGTTATCCTTCTTATTTCTATGCCATCTTGCAAAAGCTTGGCCGCGAACAAATTCC
TTGTTGTTCTTGTTTCGCCTAGTGCTTTCCTGCCATTTGGTCATCCGAAACGGCTCGAGGAATTCAATTG
AAATCTTCATAGTAGTCGTCATGCGGCCGCGGATCTCTAGCGGATCTGACGGTTCACTAAACCAGCTCTG
CTTATATAGACCTCCCACCGTACACGCCTACCGCCCATTTGCGTCAATGGGGCGGAGTTGTTACGACATT
TTGGAAAGTCCCGTTGATTTTGGTGCCAAAACAAACTCCCATTGACGTCAATGGGGTGGAGACTTGGAAA
TCCCCGTGAGTCAAACCGCTATCCACGCCCATTGATGTACTGCCAAAACCGCATCACCATGGTAATAGCG
ATGACTAATACGTAGATGTACTGCCAAGTAGGAAAGTCCCATAAGGTCATGTACTGGGCATAATGCCAGG
CGGGCCATTTACCGTCATTGACGTCAATAGGGGGCGTACTTGGCATATGATACACTTGATGTACTGCCAA
GTGGGCAGTTTACCGTAAATACTCCACCCATTGACGTCAATGGAAAGTCCCTATTGGCGTTACTATGGGA
ACATACGTCATTATTGACGTCAATGGGCGGGGGTCGTTGGGCGGTCAGCCAGGCGGGCCATTTACCGTAA
GTTATGTAACGCGGAACTCCATATATGGGCTATGAACTAATGACCCCGTAATTGATTACTATTAATAACT
AGTCAATAATCAATGTCAACGCGTATATCTGGCCCGTACATCGCGAAGCAGCGCAAAACGCCTAACCCTA
AGCAGATTCTTCATGCAATTGTCGGTCAAGCCTTGCCTTGTTGTAGCTTAAATTTTGCTCGCGCACTACT
CAGCGACCTCCAACACACAAGCAGGGAGCAGATACTGGCTTAACTATGCGGCATCAGAGCAGATTGTACT
GAGAGTCGACCCTAGGGGATCGGGAGATCGATCTCCCGATCCGTCGACGTCAGGTGGCACTTTTCGGGGA
AATGTGCGCGGAACCCCTATTTGTTTATTTTTCTAAATACATTCAAATATGTATCCGCTCATGAGACAAT
AACCCTGATAAATGCTTCAATAATATTGAAAAAGGAAGAGTATGAGTATTCAACATTTCCGTGTCGCCCT
TATTCCCTTTTTTGCGGCATTTTGCCTTCCTGTTTTTGCTCACCCAGAAACGCTGGTGAAAGTAAAAGAT
GCTGAAGATCAGTTGGGTGCACGAGTGGGTTACATCGAACTGGATCTCAACAGCGGTAAGATCCTTGAGA
GTTTTCGCCCCGAAGAACGTTTTCCAATGATGAGCACTTTTAAAGTTCTGCTATGTGGCGCGGTATTATC
CCGTATTGACGCCGGGCAAGAGCAACTCGGTCGCCGCATACACTATTCTCAGAATGACTTGGTTGAGTAC
TCACCAGTCACAGAAAAGCATCTTACGGATGGCATGACAGTAAGAGAATTATGCAGTGCTGCCATAACCA
TGAGTGATAACACTGCGGCCAACTTACTTCTGACAACGATCGGAGGACCGAAGGAGCTAACCGCTTTTTT
GCACAACATGGGGGATCATGTAACTCGCCTTGATCGTTGGGAACCGGAGCTGAATGAAGCCATACCAAAC
GACGAGCGTGACACCACGATGCCTGTAGCAATGGCAACAACGTTGCGCAAACTATTAACTGGCGAACTAC
TTACTCTAGCTTCCCGGCAACAATTAATAGACTGGATGGAGGCGGATAAAGTTGCAGGACCACTTCTGCG
CTCGGCCCTTCCGGCTGGCTGGTTTATTGCTGATAAATCTGGAGCCGGTGAGCGTGGGTCTCGCGGTATC
ATTGCAGCACTGGGGCCAGATGGTAAGCCCTCCCGTATCGTAGTTATCTACACGACGGGGAGTCAGGCAA
CTATGGATGAACGAAATAGACAGATCGCTGAGATAGGTGCCTCACTGATTAAGCATTGGTAACTGTCAGA
CCAAGTTTACTCATATATACTTTAGATTGATTTAAAACTTCATTTTTAATTTAAAAGGATCTAGGTGAAG
ATCCTTTTTGATAATCTCATGACCAAAATCCCTTAACGTGAGTTTTCGTTCCACTGAGTGTCAGACCCCG
TAGAAAAGATCAAAGGATCTTC
Features (pLannotate 1.2.2; 13 found; start..end, strand, type, name):
      1..589     +  rep_origin     ori: high-copy-number ColE1/pMB1/pBR322/pUC origin of replication
    772..864     +  CDS            lacI (fragment): lac repressor; lacI; The lac repressor binds to the lac operator to inhibit transcription in E. coli. This inhibition can be relieved by adding lactose or isopropyl-β-D-thiogalactopyranoside (IPTG).
    877..898     +  protein_bind   CAP binding site: CAP binding activates transcription in the presence of cAMP. E. coli catabolite activator protein
    913..943     +  promoter       lac promoter: promoter for the E. coli lac operon
    951..967     +  protein_bind   lac operator: The lac repressor binds to the lac operator to inhibit transcription in E. coli. This inhibition can be relieved by adding lactose or isopropyl-β-D-thiogalactopyranoside (IPTG). lac repressor encoded by lacI
   1016..1032    -  misc_feature   MCS (fragment): pBluescript multiple cloning site
   1037..1058    -  promoter       SV40 promoter (fragment): SV40 enhancer and early promoter
   1062..1286    -  polyA_signal   bGH poly(A) signal: bovine growth hormone polyadenylation signal
   2094..2297    -  promoter       CMV promoter: human cytomegalovirus (CMV) immediate early promoter
   2298..2677    -  enhancer       CMV enhancer: human cytomegalovirus immediate early enhancer
   2832..2876    +  misc_feature   bom (fragment): basis of mobility region from pBR322
   2947..3051    +  promoter       AmpR promoter: bla
   3052..3912    +  CDS            AmpR: β-lactamase; bla; confers resistance to ampicillin, carbenicillin, and related antibiotics
