[The description below was written by a language model from this plasmid's Addgene catalogue record and pLannotate feature annotations shown in this document.]
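Description:
1203AC-CMV-Cas7.1-Y55A-mutant is a small (about 4.1 kb) mammalian expression plasmid on a pCMV backbone, classed as a CRISPR vector. It is propagated in E. coli through a high-copy ColE1/pUC-type origin of replication and selected with ampicillin via a β-lactamase (AmpR) gene driven by its own bla promoter. The backbone also carries leftover cloning-vector elements with no evident role in the payload: a lacI fragment, CAP binding site, lac promoter and operator, and short fragments of a pBluescript multiple cloning site, an SV40 promoter and the pBR322 bom region. No mammalian selection marker or reporter is annotated.

The expression cassette lies on the reverse strand and consists of the human cytomegalovirus immediate-early enhancer and promoter, followed by an unannotated stretch of roughly 800 bp and then a bovine growth hormone polyadenylation signal. The annotation software did not recognise the coding region, but its position between the CMV promoter and the bGH poly(A) signal fits the catalogued insert: a truncation of DiCas7-11 that retains only the Cas7.1 domain and carries a tyrosine-to-alanine substitution at amino acid 55. Cas7-11 is a single-protein type III-E CRISPR effector that targets RNA, and this construct expresses one isolated domain of it constitutively in transfected mammalian cells. The record calls the product an "effector" but does not state what the Y55A change is meant to test, whether any epitope tags or localisation signals are fused, or which guide RNA or partner constructs it is used with. It is most plausibly a point-mutant comparison to a corresponding wild-type Cas7.1 construct in studies of that domain's function.
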