Addgene plasmid #221542: 1203AC-CMV-Cas7.1-Y55A-mutant
Purpose: Effector expresses Cas7.1 domain (truncated from DiCas7-11), Y to A mutation at amino acid 55
Depositing lab: Omar Akbari. Depositing organization: University of California, San Diego (UCSD).
Backbone
  Vector backbone: pCMV
  Vector type: Mammalian Expression, CRISPR
Growth in bacteria
  Bacterial resistance: Ampicillin, 100 μg/mL
  Growth temperature: 37°C
  Growth strain: DH5alpha
  Copy number: Unknown
Gene/Insert
  Gene/Insert name: Truncated DiCas7-11
Terms and licenses: Academic/Nonprofit Terms; Industry Terms: Not Available to Industry
How to cite: 1203AC-CMV-Cas7.1-Y55A-mutant was a gift from Omar Akbari (Addgene plasmid # 221542 ; http://n2t.net/addgene:221542 ; RRID:Addgene_221542)
